>Addgene plasmid #87758 | pCZGY2850 | addgene full sequence | sequence record 174819 | Addgene NGS Result
CCGCTACAGGGCGCGTCCCATTCGCCATTCAGGCTGCGCAACTGTTGGGAAGGGCGATCGGTGCGGGCCT
CTTCGCTATTACGCCAGCTGGCGAAAGGGGGATGTGCTGCAAGGCGATTAAGTTGGGTAACGCCAGGGTT
TTCCCAGTCACGACGTTGTAAAACGACGGCCAGTGAGCGCGCGTAATACGACTCACTATAGGGCGAATTG
GGTACCAGCATTTGAAAATTTGCACCAATGTATTATTTAATTTTTTTTTTCGAAAATTTAACGCATTTTC
TCTCTAAAAACTCGAAATTTAGTGTGTTCTAAACAACAGTAAGCATACAATACCTTTGTTCAAAATTGAC
GTGCTTTCTGAACCAATATGGTTAGTTTCAAAAATTTTTGTATTATAGGATAGAAATATTTGGAAATAAA
TTTTAAAACCAAACTTATGCCTTTCTCTTTTAGTATCCCAGCTAGGTAATATTTTAGTATTTGCCCAAAT
CCTTGAAGTAAGGAGTATATAATTTTTGAAAAACAATAAAACTCCAGATAATTCATAGTTTTTTCTCGAA
AGAAAATTTTTGAGATTAGTTATTGAACTTCATTTTTGAACATTATTCGTTGAAAAACACTCGCTTTGTC
TTTATTTTCAAAAAAATTCCGATTTCCCCAACCAGAAAAAAAAACAGATAGAAGAAATTTCTCCTTAAAT
TTCATTGTCCATCTCTCTTGGAAACACATTATCTATCAAATGAAAAACGCATTTTTTTTCCTGGCAGAAA
AATGAAATTGGTTAGATTACACTGGTTAGGTTTGAAGGTGTAACTTTCGCTTTCTCAGCAACTTTCAGTA
TAAAAGGAAACGGTCACCATTTAGAAAGACATCAGTTCATCAACTCGAGGCATGCCTGCAGGTCGACTCT
AGAGGATCCCCGGGATTGGCCAAAGGACCCAAAGGTATGTTTCGAATGATACTAACATAACATAGAACAT
TTTCAGGAGGACCCTTGGAGGGTACAGGTAGAAAAAAAGCTTGATATCACAAGTTTGTACAAAAAAGCAG
GCTCCGAATTCGCCCTTCGGATCCAGATCTATGCACGGGCTCCAGGATGACCCGGACCTTCAGGCCCTTC
TGAAGGGCAGCCAGCTTCTGAAGGTGAAGTCCAGCTCGTGGCGTAGGGAACGCTTCTACAAGCTACAGGA
GGACTGCAAGACCATCTGGCAGGAATCTCGAAAGGTCATGAGGTCCCCGGAGTCGCAGCTGTTCTCCATC
GAGGACATTCAGGAGGTACGGATGGGACACCGCACAGAAGGCCTGGAGAAGTTTGCCCGAGACATCCCCG
AGGATCGATGCTTCTCCATTGTCTTCAAGGACCAGCGCAACACCCTAGACCTCATTGCCCCATCACCAGC
TGACGCTCAGCACTGGGTGCAGGGCCTGCGCAAGATCATCCACCACTCCGGCTCCATGGACCAGCGGCAG
AAGACTAGTGAGAAAAGTTTCGTGATAACTGATCCACGGCTGCCAGACAATCCCATCATCTTCGCATCCG
ATGGCTTCCTGGAGCTGACCGAGTATTCCAGAGAGGAGATCCTGGGCCGCAATGGCCGCTTTCTGCAGGG
ACCAGAGACAGACCAGGCCACAGTGCAGAAGATTCGCGATGCCATTAGAGATCAGCGCGAGATTACCGTG
CAGCTGATAAACTACACAAAAAGCGGGAAGAAATTCTGGAACCTCCTGCACCTCCAGCCCATGAGGGACC
AGAAGGGTGAGCTCCAGTATTTCATCGGAGTGCTGCTGGATGGATGACAAGGGCGAATTCGACCCAGCTT
TCTTGTACAAAGTGGTGATATCGAATTCCTGCAGCCCGGGGGATCCACTAGTTCTAGAGCGGCCGCCACC
GCGGCCGCTGTCATCAGATCGCCATCTCGCGCCCGTGCCTCTGACTTCTAAGTCCAATTACTCTTCAACA
TCCCTACATGCTCTTTCTCCCTGTGCTCCCACCCCCTATTTTTGTTATTATCAAAAAACTTCTCTTAATT
TCTTTGTTTTTTAGCTTCTTTTAAGTCACCTCTAACAATGAAATTGTGTAGATTCAAAAATAGAATTAAT
TCGTAATAAAAAGTCGAAAAAAATTGTGCTCCCTCCCCCCATTAATAATAATTCTATCCCAAAATCTACA
CAATGTTCTGTGTACACTTCTTATGTTTTTTACTTCTGATAAATTTTTTTGAAACATCATAGAAAAAACC
GCACACAAAATACCTTATCATATGTTACGTTTCAGTTTATGACCGCAATTTTTATTTCTTCGCACGTCTG
GGCCTCTCATGACGTCAAATCATGCTCATCGTGAAAAAGTTTTGGAGTATTTTTGGAATTTTTCAATCAA
GTGAAAGTTTATGAAATTAATTTTCCTGCTTTTGCTTTTTGGGGTTTCCCCTATTGTTTGTCAAGATTTC
GAGGACGGCGTTTTTCTTGCTAAAATCACAAGTATTGATGAGCACGATGCAAGAAAGATCGGAAGAAGGT
TTGGGTTTGAGGCTCAGTGGAAGGTGAGTAGAAGTTGATAATTTGAAAGTGGAGTAGTGTCTATGGGGTT
TTTGCCGAGCTCCAGCTTTTGTTCCCTTTAGTGAGGGTTAATTGCGCGCTTGGCGTAATCATGGTCATAG
CTGTTTCCTGTGTGAAATTGTTATCCGCTCACAATTCCACACAACATACGAGCCGGAAGCATAAAGTGTA
AAGCCTGGGGTGCCTAATGAGTGAGCTAACTCACATTAATTGCGTTGCGCTCACTGCCCGCTTTCCAGTC
GGGAAACCTGTCGTGCCAGCTGCATTAATGAATCGGCCAACGCGCGGGGAGAGGCGGTTTGCGTATTGGG
CGCTCTTCCGCTTCCTCGCTCACTGACTCGCTGCGCTCGGTCGTTCGGCTGCGGCGAGCGGTATCAGCTC
ACTCAAAGGCGGTAATACGGTTATCCACAGAATCAGGGGATAACGCAGGAAAGAACATGTGAGCAAAAGG
CCAGCAAAAGGCCAGGAACCGTAAAAAGGCCGCGTTGCTGGCGTTTTTCCATAGGCTCCGCCCCCCTGAC
GAGCATCACAAAAATCGACGCTCAAGTCAGAGGTGGCGAAACCCGACAGGACTATAAAGATACCAGGCGT
TTCCCCCTGGAAGCTCCCTCGTGCGCTCTCCTGTTCCGACCCTGCCGCTTACCGGATACCTGTCCGCCTT
TCTCCCTTCGGGAAGCGTGGCGCTTTCTCATAGCTCACGCTGTAGGTATCTCAGTTCGGTGTAGGTCGTT
CGCTCCAAGCTGGGCTGTGTGCACGAACCCCCCGTTCAGCCCGACCGCTGCGCCTTATCCGGTAACTATC
GTCTTGAGTCCAACCCGGTAAGACACGACTTATCGCCACTGGCAGCAGCCACTGGTAACAGGATTAGCAG
AGCGAGGTATGTAGGCGGTGCTACAGAGTTCTTGAAGTGGTGGCCTAACTACGGCTACACTAGAAGAACA
GTATTTGGTATCTGCGCTCTGCTGAAGCCAGTTACCTTCGGAAAAAGAGTTGGTAGCTCTTGATCCGGCA
AACAAACCACCGCTGGTAGCGGTGGTTTTTTTGTTTGCAAGCAGCAGATTACGCGCAGAAAAAAAGGATC
TCAAGAAGATCCTTTGATCTTTTCTACGGGGTCTGACGCTCAGTGGAACGAAAACTCACGTTAAGGGATT
TTGGTCATGAGATTATCAAAAAGGATCTTCACCTAGATCCTTTTAAATTAAAAATGAAGTTTTAAATCAA
TCTAAAGTATATATGAGTAAACTTGGTCTGACAGTTACCAATGCTTAATCAGTGAGGCACCTATCTCAGC
GATCTGTCTATTTCGTTCATCCATAGTTGCCTGACTCCCCGTCGTGTAGATAACTACGATACGGGAGGGC
TTACCATCTGGCCCCAGTGCTGCAATGATACCGCGAGACCCACGCTCACCGGCTCCAGATTTATCAGCAA
TAAACCAGCCAGCCGGAAGGGCCGAGCGCAGAAGTGGTCCTGCAACTTTATCCGCCTCCATCCAGTCTAT
TAATTGTTGCCGGGAAGCTAGAGTAAGTAGTTCGCCAGTTAATAGTTTGCGCAACGTTGTTGCCATTGCT
ACAGGCATCGTGGTGTCACGCTCGTCGTTTGGTATGGCTTCATTCAGCTCCGGTTCCCAACGATCAAGGC
GAGTTACATGATCCCCCATGTTGTGCAAAAAAGCGGTTAGCTCCTTCGGTCCTCCGATCGTTGTCAGAAG
TAAGTTGGCCGCAGTGTTATCACTCATGGTTATGGCAGCACTGCATAATTCTCTTACTGTCATGCCATCC
GTAAGATGCTTTTCTGTGACTGGTGAGTACTCAACCAAGTCATTCTGAGAATAGTGTATGCGGCGACCGA
GTTGCTCTTGCCCGGCGTCAATACGGGATAATACCGCGCCACATAGCAGAACTTTAAAAGTGCTCATCAT
TGGAAAACGTTCTTCGGGGCGAAAACTCTCAAGGATCTTACCGCTGTTGAGATCCAGTTCGATGTAACCC
ACTCGTGCACCCAACTGATCTTCAGCATCTTTTACTTTCACCAGCGTTTCTGGGTGAGCAAAAACAGGAA
GGCAAAATGCCGCAAAAAAGGGAATAAGGGCGACACGGAAATGTTGAATACTCATACTCTTCCTTTTTCA
ATATTATTGAAGCATTTATCAGGGTTATTGTCTCATGAGCGGATACATATTTGAATGTATTTAGAAAAAT
AAACAAATAGGGGTTCCGCGCACATTTCCCCGAAAAGTGCCACCTAAATTGTAAGCGTTAATATTTTGTT
AAAATTCGCGTTAAATTTTTGTTAAATCAGCTCATTTTTTAACCAATAGGCCGAAATCGGCAAAATCCCT
TATAAATCAAAAGAATAGACCGAGATAGGGT
[37 nt withheld, positions 4932-4968]
AAAGAACGTGGACTCCAACGTCAAAGG
[49 nt withheld, positions 4996-5044]
T
[91 nt withheld, positions 5046-5136]
G
[108 nt withheld, positions 5138-5245]
Features (pLannotate 1.2.2; 18 found; start..end, strand, type, name):
     21..176     -  CDS            lacZα (fragment): LacZα fragment of β-galactosidase; lacZ fragment
    184..202     +  promoter       T7 promoter: promoter for bacteriophage T7 RNA polymerase
    890..924     -  misc_feature   MCS (fragment): pUC18/19 multiple cloning site
   1029..1053    +  protein_bind   attB1: mutant version of attB; recombination site for the Gateway® BP reaction BP Clonase™
   1078..1473    +  CDS            Plcd1 (fragment): PLCD1_RAT - Experimental evidence at protein level: Swiss-Prot protein existence level 1. The production of the second messenger molecules diacylglycerol (DAG) and inositol 1,4,5-trisphosphate (IP3) is mediated by activated phosphatidylinositol-specific phospholipase C enzymes (PubMed:16000311). Essential for trophoblast and placental development (By similarity). Binds phosphatidylinositol 4,5-bisphosphate (By similarity). From Rattus norvegicus (Rat).
   1480..1794    +  CDS            SOPP: SOPP is a basic (constitutively fluorescent) cyan fluorescent protein published in 2015, derived from Arabidopsis thaliana. It requires the cofactor flavin for fluorescence.
   1812..1836    -  protein_bind   attB2: mutant version of attB; recombination site for the Gateway® BP reaction BP Clonase™
   1836..1894    -  misc_feature   MCS (fragment): pBluescript multiple cloning site
   2391..2543    +  CDS            aex-5 (fragment): AEX5_CAEEL - Also known as kpc-3 From Caenorhabditis elegans.
   2615..2633    -  promoter       T3 promoter: promoter for bacteriophage T3 RNA polymerase
   2678..2694    -  protein_bind   lac operator: The lac repressor binds to the lac operator to inhibit transcription in E. coli. This inhibition can be relieved by adding lactose or isopropyl-β-D-thiogalactopyranoside (IPTG). lac repressor encoded by lacI
   2702..2732    -  promoter       lac promoter: promoter for the E. coli lac operon
   2747..2768    -  protein_bind   CAP binding site: CAP binding activates transcription in the presence of cAMP. E. coli catabolite activator protein
   2781..2873    -  CDS            lacI (fragment): lac repressor; lacI; The lac repressor binds to the lac operator to inhibit transcription in E. coli. This inhibition can be relieved by adding lactose or isopropyl-β-D-thiogalactopyranoside (IPTG).
   3056..3644    -  rep_origin     ori: high-copy-number ColE1/pMB1/pBR322/pUC origin of replication
   3815..4675    -  CDS            AmpR: β-lactamase; bla; confers resistance to ampicillin, carbenicillin, and related antibiotics
   4676..4780    -  promoter       AmpR promoter: bla
   4833..16      -  rep_origin     f1 ori (across the origin) (sequence partly withheld): f1 bacteriophage origin of replication; arrow indicates direction of (+) strand synthesis
