[The description below was written by a language model from this plasmid's Addgene catalogue record and pLannotate feature annotations shown in this document.]
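Description:
pCZGY2850 is a C. elegans expression plasmid, generated as a final Gateway LR clone, that drives a membrane-targeted, enhanced version of the photosensitizer miniSOG in the worm epidermis. It is about 5.2 kb in total and is carried on a pBluescript/pUC-type backbone. The backbone has a high-copy ColE1/pUC origin for propagation in E. coli, a β-lactamase gene under its own promoter for ampicillin selection, and an f1 phage origin. Remnants of the lacZα/lac promoter region and flanking T7 and T3 promoters are also present as backbone leftovers.

The catalogue entry gives the promoter as Pcol-19, from the C. elegans col-19 gene, and describes its use here as directing expression in the epidermis. The automated annotation does not label this promoter, but the unannotated stretch upstream of attB1 is where it would be expected to lie. Between the attB1 and attB2 recombination sites sits the coding fusion. It begins with a fragment matching rat phospholipase C delta 1, which corresponds to the PH domain that binds phosphatidylinositol 4,5-bisphosphate and so tethers the protein to the plasma membrane. This is followed by miniSOG carrying the Q103L substitution, a variant also known as SOPP. MiniSOG is a small flavin-binding protein derived from an Arabidopsis protein that generates reactive oxygen species when illuminated, and the record describes the Q103L mutant as an enhanced version. Downstream of attB2 is a region that includes a short match to C. elegans aex-5. It may be part of a 3′ regulatory segment, but the record does not identify it.

The construct belongs to a toolkit for optogenetic cell ablation in C. elegans. In this case it supports light-induced damage or killing of epidermal cells through membrane-localized miniSOG.
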