Addgene plasmid #87758: pCZGY2850
Purpose: Pcol-19-PH::miniSOG(Q103L), expression of enhanced mutant version of membrane targeted PH-miniSOG (Q103L) in epidermis.
Depositing lab: Andrew Chisholm. Depositing organization: University of California, San Diego (UCSD). Publication: Highly efficient optogenetic cell ablation in C. elegans using membrane-targeted miniSOG. Xu S, Chisholm AD. Sci Rep. 2016 Feb 10;6:21271. doi: 10.1038/srep21271. PubMed 26861262.
Backbone
  Vector backbone: Gateway Final LR Clone
  Backbone size w/o insert (bp): 2900
  Total vector size (bp): 5243
  Vector type: Worm Expression
Growth in bacteria
  Bacterial resistance: Ampicillin, 100 μg/mL
  Growth temperature: 37°C
  Growth strain: DH5alpha
  Copy number: Unknown
Gene/Insert
  Gene/Insert name: Pcol-19-PH-miniSOG(Q103L) (alt name: Pcol-19-PH-SOPP)
  Species: C. elegans (nematode), Synthetic
  Insert size (bp): 2330
  Mutation: Q103L
  Promoter: Pcol-19
  Tag / fusion protein: PH
  Cloning method: Gateway Cloning
  Sequencing primers: 5′ tgtaaaacgacggccagt; 3′ tgtaaaacgacggccagt
Terms and licenses: Academic/Nonprofit Terms; Industry Terms: Not Available to Industry
How to cite: pCZGY2850 was a gift from Andrew Chisholm (Addgene plasmid # 87758 ; http://n2t.net/addgene:87758 ; RRID:Addgene_87758)
